Addgene plasmid #195769: pENTR223-BDLF3.5
Purpose: Gateway Entry Clone of Epstein-Barr virus BDLF3.5
Depositing lab: Eric Johannsen. Depositing organization: Brigham and Women's Hospital. Publication: Epstein-Barr virus and virus human protein interaction maps. Calderwood MA, Venkatesan K, Xing L, Chase MR, Vazquez A, Holthaus AM, Ewence AE, Li N, Hirozane-Kishikawa T, Hill DE, Vidal M, Kieff E, Johannsen E. Proc Natl Acad Sci U S A. 2007 May 1;104(18):7606-11. doi: 10.1073/pnas.0702332104. Epub 2007 Apr 19. PubMed 17446270.
Backbone
  Vector backbone: pENTR223.1
  Backbone manufacturer: Invitrogen
  Backbone size w/o insert (bp): 2875
  Vector type: Gateway Entry Vector
Growth in bacteria
  Bacterial resistance: Spectinomycin, 50 μg/mL
  Growth temperature: 37°C
  Growth strain: DH5alpha
  Copy number: High Copy
Gene/Insert
  Gene/Insert name: BDLF3.5
  Species: Epstein-Barr virus
  Entrez Gene: BDLF3.5 (a.k.a. HHV4_BDLF3.5)
  Cloning method: Gateway Cloning
Terms and licenses: Academic/Nonprofit Terms; Industry Terms: Not Available to Industry
How to cite: pENTR223-BDLF3.5 was a gift from Eric Johannsen (Addgene plasmid # 195769 ; http://n2t.net/addgene:195769 ; RRID:Addgene_195769)
