[The description below was written by a language model from this plasmid's Addgene catalogue record and pLannotate feature annotations shown in this document.]
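Description:
pENTR223-BDLF3.5 is catalogued as a Gateway entry clone carrying the Epstein-Barr virus open reading frame BDLF3.5 in the pENTR223.1 backbone, a small bacterial vector listed at 2,875 bp without insert. It is maintained in E. coli as a high-copy plasmid through a ColE1/pUC-type origin and is selected with spectinomycin via the aadA (SmR) aminoglycoside adenylyltransferase gene. In an entry clone of this type the ORF sits between attL recombination sites, so that an LR Clonase reaction can transfer it in a defined orientation into any compatible destination vector for expression, tagging or interaction assays. The entry vector itself has no eukaryotic promoter. A T7 promoter lies just outside one att site, and rrnB terminators insulate the cloning region from read-through transcription. The associated publication concerns EBV–EBV and EBV–human protein interaction mapping, which is consistent with use as part of a viral ORF collection.

The accompanying feature table does not match this description and should be read with caution. It comes from a partial NGS assembly of 6,469 nt, much larger than the backbone plus a small ORF. It contains two attL-flanked cassettes, each with its own lacZα fragment, rrnB terminator and T7 promoter. The coding sequences annotated within these cassettes are EBV BDLF2 and the immediate-early transactivator RTA (BRLF1); BDLF3.5 is not annotated anywhere. This pattern could reflect an assembly that merged reads from different entry clones rather than a single plasmid, but the record does not settle the point. The table therefore supports the backbone elements (SmR, ori, att sites) but does not confirm the stated insert.
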