Features (pLannotate 1.2.2; 19 found; start..end, strand, type, name):
     45..80      -  terminator     rrnB T1 terminator (fragment): transcription terminator T1 from the E. coli rrnB gene
    124..160     -  CDS            lacZα (fragment): LacZα fragment of β-galactosidase; lacZ fragment
    177..272     +  protein_bind   attL3: mutant version of attL; recombination site for the Gateway® LR reaction LR Clonase™
    275..1534    +  CDS            BDLF2_EBVB9: Experimental evidence at protein level: Swiss-Prot protein existence level 1. Rearranges cellular actin to increase intercellular contacts and thereby promote virus cell-to-cell spreading. Induce the outgrowth of long, branched plasma membrane fronds to create intercellular network for virion traffic. The fronds are actin based and RhoA- dependent. From Epstein-Barr virus (strain B95-8) (HHV-4) (Human herpesvirus 4).
   1536..1631    -  protein_bind   attL3: mutant version of attL; recombination site for the Gateway® LR reaction LR Clonase™
   1650..1668    -  promoter       T7 promoter: promoter for bacteriophage T7 RNA polymerase
   1858..1881    +  promoter       Pc promoter (fragment): intI1 (promoter lies within the coding sequence); class 1 integron promoter
   2057..2113    +  CDS            GmR (fragment): gentamycin acetyltransferase; aacC1; confers resistance to gentamycin
   2120..2911    +  CDS            SmR: aminoglycoside adenylyltransferase (Murphy, 1985); aadA; confers resistance to spectinomycin and streptomycin
   3004..3592    +  rep_origin     ori: high-copy-number ColE1/pMB1/pBR322/pUC origin of replication
   3775..3867    +  CDS            lacI (fragment): lac repressor; lacI; The lac repressor binds to the lac operator to inhibit transcription in E. coli. This inhibition can be relieved by adding lactose or isopropyl-β-D-thiogalactopyranoside (IPTG).
   3922..3949    -  terminator     rrnB T2 terminator: transcription terminator T2 from the E. coli rrnB gene
   4081..4124    +  terminator     rrnB T1 terminator: Escherichia coli rrnB; transcription terminator T1 from the E. coli rrnB gene
   4171..4207    -  CDS            lacZα (fragment): LacZα fragment of β-galactosidase; lacZ fragment
   4224..4319    +  protein_bind   attL3: mutant version of attL; recombination site for the Gateway® LR reaction LR Clonase™
   4322..6136    +  CDS            RTA_EBVB9: Experimental evidence at protein level: Swiss-Prot protein existence level 1. Immediate-early transcription factor that controls the initiation of viral lytic gene expression and lytic reactivation from latency. Triggers lytic replication, and initiates a cellular senescence program in epithelial cells. Upregulates human DCR3/TNFRSF6B by directly binding to its receptor. From Epstein-Barr virus (strain B95-8) (HHV-4) (Human herpesvirus 4).
   6138..6233    -  protein_bind   attL3: mutant version of attL; recombination site for the Gateway® LR reaction LR Clonase™
   6252..6270    -  promoter       T7 promoter: promoter for bacteriophage T7 RNA polymerase
   6370..6465    +  CDS            YPR2_ECOLX (fragment): Protein predicted: Swiss-Prot protein existence level 4. From Escherichia coli.
>Addgene plasmid #195769 | pENTR223-BDLF3.5 | addgene full sequence | sequence record 385962 | Addgene Partial NGS Result
NNNNNNNNNNNNNNNNNNNNNNNNNNNNNNNNNNNNNNNNNNNNGGCCCAGTCTTCCGACTGAGCCTTTC
GTTTTATTTGATGCCTGGCAGTTCCCTACTCTCGCGTTAACGCTAGCATGGATGTTTTCCCAGTCACGAC
GTTGTAAAACGACGGCCAGTCTTAAGCTCGGGCCCCAAATAATGATTTTATTTTGACTGATAGTGACCTG
TTCGTTGCAACAAATTGATGAGCAATGCTTTTTTATAATGCCAACTTTGTACAAAAAAGTTGGCATGGTC
GATGAACAAGTGGCGGTGGAACACGGCACCGTCAGCCACACAATCAGCCGGGAGGAAGATGGCGTGGTCC
ACGAGCGGCGTGTCTTGGCCAGCGGGGAGAGGGTGGAAGTCTTTTATAAGGCTCCGGCCCCACGACCTCG
GGAGGGACGGGCCTCTACCTTCCACGACTTCACCGTCCCGGCGGCTGCTGCCGTCCCAGGGCCGGAACCT
GAGCCTGAGCCACACCCACCTATGCCAATCCATGCCAATGGGGGAGGAGAGACCAAGACCAATACCCAGG
ATCAGAATCAAAATCAGACCACCCGGACCCGGACCAATGCCAAAGCTGAAGAACGGACTGCGGAGATGGA
TGACACCATGGCCTCGTCAGGAGGGCAGAGAGGGGCACCAATTTCCGCGGACCTACTCTCTCTCTCCTCG
TTAACTGGTAGAATGGCAGCCATGGCCCCCTCCTGGATGAAGAGCGAGGTATGCGGTGAGAGAATGAGAT
TCAAGGAAGATGTCTATGATGGAGAGGCAGAGACCCTAGCTGAGCCTCCACGCTGTTTCATGCTGAGCTT
TGTTTTCATCTATTACTGCTGCTATTTGGCGTTCCTGGCCCTACTCGCCTTTGGTTTTAACCCACTCTTT
TTGCCCAGCTTTATGCCGGTGGGGGCCAAGGTGCTTCGGGGTAAGGGGCGTGATTTTGGGGTGCCCCTGT
CTTATGGGTGTCCGACCAATCCATTCTGCAAGGTTTACACCCTTATCCCGGCCGTGGTCATTAACAATGT
GACTTATTACCCCAACAACACGGACAGCCATGGGGGTCATGGTGGATTTGAGGCGGCTGCCCTTCATGTA
GCTGCACTTTTTGAGTCTGGGTGCCCAAATCTACAGGCTGTGACTAATAGGAACAGGACATTTAACGTCA
CCAGAGCCAGTGGCCGAGTTGAAAGGCGCCTTGTACAAGATATGCAGAGGGTCCTGGCGAGTGCTGTGGT
GGTGATGCATCATCACTGCCACTATGAGACATATTATGTCTTTGATGGGGTGGGCCCCGAGTTTGGTACC
ATTCCTACGCCCTGCTTCAAGGATGTGTTGGCCTTTAGGCCGTCATTGGTGACCAACTGCACCGCGCCGT
TAAAGACATCCGTCAAGGGTCCTAACTGGTCAGGGGCAGCTGGAGGCATGAAACGGAAGCAATGTCGTGT
TGACCGGCTCACGGACCGCTCATTCCCTGCATACCTCGAGGAGGTCATGTATGTGATGGTTCAGCCAACT
TTCTTGTACAAAGTTGGCATTATAAGAAAGCATTGCTTATCAATTTGTTGCAACGAACAGGTCACTATCA
GTCAAAATAAAATCATTATTTGCCATCCAGCTGATATCCCCTATAGTGAGTCGTATTACATGGTCATAGC
TGTTTCCTGGCAGCTCTGGCCCGTGTCTCAAAATCTCTGATGTTACATTGCACAAGATAAAAATATATCA
TCATGCCTCCTCTAGACCAGCCAGGACAGAAATGCCTCGACTTCGCTGCTACCCAAGGTTGCCGGGTGAC
GCACACCGTGGAAACGGATGAAGGCACGAACCCAGTGGACATAAGCCTGTTCGGTTCGTAAGCTGTAATG
CAAGTAGCGTATGCGCTCACGCAACTGGTCCAGAACCTTGACCGAACGCAGCGGTGGTAACGGCGCAGTG
GCGGTTTTCATGGCTTGTTATGACTGTTTTTTTGGGGTACAGTCTATGCCTCGGGCATCCAAGCAGCAAG
CGCGTTACGCCGTGGGTCGATGTTTGATGTTATGGAGCAGCAACGATGTTACGCAGCAGGGCAGTCGCCC
TAAAACAAAGTTAAACATTATGAGGGAAGCGGTGATCGCCGAAGTATCGACTCAACTATCAGAGGTAGTT
GGCGTCATCGAGCGCCATCTCGAACCGACGTTGCTGGCCGTACATTTGTACGGCTCCGCAGTGGATGGCG
GCCTGAAGCCACACAGTGATATTGATTTGCTGGTTACGGTGACCGTAAGGCTTGATGAAACAACGCGGCG
AGCTTTGATCAACGACCTTTTGGAAACTTCGGCTTCCCCTGGAGAGAGCGAGATTCTCCGCGCTGTAGAA
GTCACCATTGTTGTGCACGACGACATCATTCCGTGGCGTTATCCAGCTAAGCGCGAACTGCAATTTGGAG
AATGGCAGCGCAATGACATTCTTGCAGGTATCTTCGAGCCAGCCACGATCGACATTGATCTGGCTATCTT
GCTGACAAAAGCAAGAGAACATAGCGTTGCCTTGGTAGGTCCAGCGGCGGAGGAACTCTTTGATCCGGTT
CCTGAACAGGATCTATTTGAGGCGCTAAATGAAACCTTAACGCTATGGAACTCGCCGCCCGACTGGGCTG
GCGATGAGCGAAATGTAGTGCTTACGTTGTCCCGCATTTGGTACAGCGCAGTAACCGGCAAAATCGCGCC
GAAGGATGTCGCTGCCGACTGGGCAATGGAGCGCCTGCCGGCCCAGTATCAGCCCGTCATACTTGAAGCT
AGACAGGCTTATCTTGGACAAGAAGAAGATCGCTTGGCCTCGCGCGCAGATCAGTTGGAAGAATTTGTCC
ACTACGTGAAAGGCGAGATCACCAAGGTAGTCGGCAAATAACCCTCGAGCCACCCATGACCAAAATCCCT
TAACGTGAGTTACGCGTCGTTCCACTGAGCGTCAGACCCCGTAGAAAAGATCAAAGGATCTTCTTGAGAT
CCTTTTTTTCTGCGCGTAATCTGCTGCTTGCAAACAAAAAAACCACCGCTACCAGCGGTGGTTTGTTTGC
CGGATCAAGAGCTACCAACTCTTTTTCCGAAGGTAACTGGCTTCAGCAGAGCGCAGATACCAAATACTGT
TCTTCTAGTGTAGCCGTAGTTAGGCCACCACTTCAAGAACTCTGTAGCACCGCCTACATACCTCGCTCTG
CTAATCCTGTTACCAGTGGCTGCTGCCAGTGGCGATAAGTCGTGTCTTACCGGGTTGGACTCAAGACGAT
AGTTACCGGATAAGGCGCAGCGGTCGGGCTGAACGGGGGGTTCGTGCACACAGCCCAGCTTGGAGCGAAC
GACCTACACCGAACTGAGATACCTACAGCGTGAGCTATGAGAAAGCGCCACGCTTCCCGAAGGGAGAAAG
GCGGACAGGTATCCGGTAAGCGGCAGGGTCGGAACAGGAGAGCGCACGAGGGAGCTTCCAGGGGGAAACG
CCTGGTATCTTTATAGTCCTGTCGGGTTTCGCCACCTCTGACTTGAGCGTCGATTTTTGTGATGCTCGTC
AGGGGGGCGGAGCCTATGGAAAAACGCCAGCAACGCGGCCTTTTTACGGTTCCTGGCCTTTTGCTGGCCT
TTTGCTCACATGTTCTTTCCTGCGTTATCCCCTGATTCTGTGGATAACCGTATTACCGCCTTTGAGTGAG
CTGATACCGCTCGCCGCAGCCGAACGACCGAGCGCAGCGAGTCAGTGAGCGAGGAAGCGGAAGAGCGCCC
AATACGCAAACCGCCTCTCCCCGCGCGTTGGCCGATTCATTAATGCAGCTGGCACGACAGGTTTCCCGAC
TGGAAAGCGGGCAGTGAGCGCAACGCAATTAATACGCGTACCGCTAGCCAGGAAGAGTTTGTAGAAACGC
AAAAAGGCCATCCGTCAGGATGGCCTTCTGCTTAGTTTGATGCCTGGCAGTTTATGGCGGGCGTCCTGCC
CGCCACCCTCCGGGCCGTTGCTTCACAACGTTCAAATCCGCTCCCGGCGGATTTGTCCTACTCAGGAGAG
CGTTCACCGACAAACAACAGATAAAACGAAAGGCCCAGTCTTCCGACTGAGCCTTTCGTTTTATTTGATG
CCTGGCAGTTCCCTACTCTCGCGTTAACGCTAGCATGGATGTTTTCCCAGTCACGACGTTGTAAAACGAC
GGCCAGTCTTAAGCTCGGGCCCCAAATAATGATTTTATTTTGACTGATAGTGACCTGTTCGTTGCAACAA
ATTGATGAGCAATGCTTTTTTATAATGCCAACTTTGTACAAAAAAGTTGGCATGAGGCCTAAAAAGGATG
GCTTGGAAGACTTTCTGAGGCTAACTCCTGAAATCAAAAAGCAGCTGGGCTCTCTGGTCTCTGACTACTG
CAACGTCCTCAACAAGGAATTTACAGCCGGGAGTGTGGAGATTACTCTGAGATCCTACAAAATATGCAAG
GCATTTATAAATGAGGCCAAGGCCCACGGGCGAGAATGGGGCGGGCTAATGGCCACGCTCAACATCTGCA
ATTTTTGGGCCATTCTCCGAAACAACAGGGTAAGAAGACGGGCTGAGAATGCCGGCAACGACGCATGTTC
CATCGCGTGCCCTATAGTGATGCGCTACGTGTTAGACCACCTGATAGTGGTCACTGACAGATTCTTCATC
CAGGCCCCCAGCAACCGGGTGATGATTCCTGCCACCATAGGCACCGCTATGTACAAGCTCCTAAAACACA
GTCGGGTGCGGGCCTACACCTACAGCAAGGTGCTGGGCGTGGACCGCGCGGCCATCATGGCCTCCGGCAA
GCAGGTAGTGGAACACCTGAACAGGATGGAGAAGGAAGGCCTCCTAAGCTCCAAGTTCAAGGCCTTTTGC
AAGTGGGTGTTCACCTATCCCGTCCTCGAGGAGATGTTCCAGACTATGGTCTCGTCCAAGACAGGCCATC
TGACGGACGATGTTAAGGATGTCAGGGCTCTGATTAAGACACTGCCCCGGGCCTCCTACTCCAGCCACGC
CGGACAGAGGAGCTACGTGAGCGGCGTGCTTCCCGCGTGCCTGCTGTCAACCAAGTCCAAGGCAGTGGAA
ACTCCTATCCTCGTGTCCGGAGCCGACAGGATGGACGAGGAGCTCATGGGGAATGATGGGGGTGCCTCTC
ACACCGAGGCCCGCTACTCGGAGTCCGGACAGTTTCATGCTTTTACAGATGAACTCGAAAGTCTCCCGAG
CCCGACCATGCCCCTGAAGCCCGGTGCCCAAAGCGCCGACTGCGGTGACAGCAGTTCCAGCAGCAGTGAC
TCGGGCAACAGTGACACCGAGCAGAGCGAGCGGGAAGAGGCCAGGGCCGAGGCCCCGCGCCTGCGGGCCC
CAAAGTCGCGCCGGACATCCAGGCCCAACCGTGGTCAAACTCCATGTCCTTCCAACGCGGCGGAACCTGA
ACAGCCTTGGATAGCAGCGGTCCACCAAGAGAGCGATGAGAGACCCATATTCCCCCACCCCTCAAAGCCC
ACCTTTCTTCCTCCCGTTAAAAGGAAGAAGGGCCTCAGGGATAGCCGGGAAGGTATGTTCCTGCCAAAGC
CGGAAGCGGGCAGTGCCATATCTGACGTGTTCGAGGGGCGAGAGGTGTGTCAGCCAAAGAGGATCAGGCC
CTTCCATCCACCCGGATCCCCGTGGGCCAACCGGCCCCTGCCTGCCTCTTTGGCTCCCACCCCCACAGGA
CCTGTCCATGAACCGGTCGGATCCCTAACGCCAGCCCCGGTGCCCCAGCCACTTGACCCGGCCCCCGCAG
TAACCCCCGAGGCAAGTCATCTGTTGGAGGACCCTGATGAAGAAACCAGTCAGGCCGTGAAGGCCCTAAG
GGAGATGGCTGACACTGTTATTCCCCAGAAGGAGGAAGCAGCCATATGTGGACAGATGGACCTGAGCCAC
CCGCCCCCTCGTGGCCATTTGGACGAACTGACCACAACACTAGAGTCCATGACAGAGGATTTGAATCTGG
ACTCCCCCCTGACCCCCGAACTTAATGAAATCTTGGATACATTTCTAAATGATGAATGTCTGCTGCATGC
CATGCATATTTCAACTGGGCTGTCTATTTTTGACACCAGCTTATTTCCAACTTTCTTGTACAAAGTTGGC
ATTATAAGAAAGCATTGCTTATCAATTTGTTGCAACGAACAGGTCACTATCAGTCAAAATAAAATCATTA
TTTGCCATCCAGCTGATATCCCCTATAGTGAGTCGTATTACATGGTCATAGCTGTTTCCTGGCAGCTCTG
GCCCGTGTCTCAAAATCTCTGATGTTACATTGCACAAGATAAAAATATATCATCATGCCTCCTCTAGACC
AGCCAGGACAGAAATGCCTCGACTTCGCTGCTACCCAAGGTTGCCGGGTGACGCACACCGTGGAAACGGA
TGAAGGCACGAACCCAGTGGACATANNNN
